>Addgene plasmid #126641 | LbCas12a-DR-cr in PBCSK- | addgene full sequence | sequence record 247952 | Addgene NGS Result
CTAAATTGTAAGCGTTAATATTTTGTTAAAATTCGCGTTAAATTTTTGTTAAATCAGCTCATTTTTTAAC
CAATAGGCCGAAATCGGCAAAATCCCTTATAAATCAAAAGAATAGACCGAGATAGGGT
[37 nt withheld, positions 129-165]
AAAGAACGTGGACTCCAACGTCAAAGG
[49 nt withheld, positions 193-241]
T
[91 nt withheld, positions 243-333]
G
[124 nt withheld, positions 335-458]
CCCATTCGCCATTCAGGCTGCGCAACTGTTGGGAAGGGCGATCGGTGCGGGCCTCTTCGCTATTACGCCA
GCTGGCGAAAGGGGGATGTGCTGCAAGGCGATTAAGTTGGGTAACGCCAGGGTTTTCCCAGTCACGACGT
TGTAAAACGACGGCCAGTGAGCGCGCGTAATACGACTCACTATAGGGCGAATTGGGTACCGGGCCCCCCC
TCGAGGTCGACGGTATCGATAAGCTTGATATCGAATTCCTGCAGCCCGGGGGATCCGAGGGCCTATTTCC
CATGATTCCTTCATATTTGCATATACGATACAAGGCTGTTAGAGAGATAATTGGAATTAATTTGACTGTA
AACACAAAGATATTAGTACAAAATACGTGACGTAGAAAGTAATAATTTCTTGGGTAGTTTGCAGTTTTAA
AATTATGTTTTAAAATGGACTATCATATGCTTACCGTAACTTGAAAGTATTTCGATTTCTTGGCTTTATA
TATCTTGTGGAAAGGACGAAACACCGTTTCAAAGATTAAATAATTTCTACTAAGTGTAGATTTGTCTTCG
AAGACAATTTTTTTGCGGCCGCCACCGCGGTGGAGCTCCAGCTTTTGTTCCCTTTAGTGAGGGTTAATTG
CGCGCTTGGCGTAATCATGGTCATAGCTGTTTCCTGTGTGAAATTGTTATCCGCTCACAATTCCACACAA
CATACGAGCCGGAAGCATAAAGTGTAAAGCCTGGGGTGCCTAATGAGTGAGCTAACTCACATTAATTGCG
TTGCGCTCACTGCCCGCTTTCCAGTCGGGAAACCTGTCGTGCCAGCTGCATTAATGAATCGGCCAACGCG
CGGGGAGAGGCGGTTTGCGTATTGGGCGCTCTTCCGCTTCCTCGCTCACTGACTCGCTGCGCTCGGTCGT
TCGGCTGCGGCGAGCGGTATCAGCTCACTCAAAGGCGGTAATACGGTTATCCACAGAATCAGGGGATAAC
GCAGGAAAGAACATGTGAGCAAAAGGCCAGCAAAAGGCCAGGAACCGTAAAAAGGCCGCGTTGCTGGCGT
TTTTCCATAGGCTCCGCCCCCCTGACGAGCATCACAAAAATCGACGCTCAAGTCAGAGGTGGCGAAACCC
GACAGGACTATAAAGATACCAGGCGTTTCCCCCTGGAAGCTCCCTCGTGCGCTCTCCTGTTCCGACCCTG
CCGCTTACCGGATACCTGTCCGCCTTTCTCCCTTCGGGAAGCGTGGCGCTTTCTCATAGCTCACGCTGTA
GGTATCTCAGTTCGGTGTAGGTCGTTCGCTCCAAGCTGGGCTGTGTGCACGAACCCCCCGTTCAGCCCGA
CCGCTGCGCCTTATCCGGTAACTATCGTCTTGAGTCCAACCCGGTAAGACACGACTTATCGCCACTGGCA
GCAGCCACTGGTAACAGGATTAGCAGAGCGAGGTATGTAGGCGGTGCTACAGAGTTCTTGAAGTGGTGGC
CTAACTACGGCTACACTAGAAGAACAGTATTTGGTATCTGCGCTCTGCTGAAGCCAGTTACCTTCGGAAA
AAGAGTTGGTAGCTCTTGATCCGGCAAACAAACCACCGCTGGTAGCGGTGGTTTTTTTGTTTGCAAGCAG
CAGATTACGCGCAGAAAAAAAGGATCTCAAGAAGATCCTTTGATCTTTTCTACGGGGTCTGACGCTCAGT
GGAACGAAAACTCACGTTAAGGGATTTTGGTCATGAGATTATCAAAAAGGATCTTCACCTAGATCCTTTT
CGACCGAATAAATACCTGTGACGGAAGATCACTTCGCAGAATAAATAAATCCTGGTGTCCCTGTTGATAC
CGGGAAGCCCTGGGCCAACTTTTGGCGAAAATGAGACGTTGATCGGCACGTAAGAGGTTCCAACTTTCAC
CATAATGAAATAAGATCACTACCGGGCGTATTTTTTGAGTTGTCGAGATTTTCAGGAGCTAAGGAAGCTA
AAATGGAGAAAAAAATCACTGGATATACCACCGTTGATATATCCCAATGGCATCGTAAAGAACATTTTGA
GGCATTTCAGTCAGTTGCTCAATGTACCTATAACCAGACCGTTCAGCTGGATATTACGGCCTTTTTAAAG
ACCGTAAAGAAAAATAAGCACAAGTTTTATCCGGCCTTTATTCACATTCTTGCCCGCCTGATGAATGCTC
ATCCGGAATTACGTATGGCAATGAAAGACGGTGAGCTGGTGATATGGGATAGTGTTCACCCTTGTTACAC
CGTTTTCCATGAGCAAACTGAAACGTTTTCATCGCTCTGGAGTGAATACCACGACGATTTCCGGCAGTTT
CTACACATATATTCGCAAGATGTGGCGTGTTACGGTGAAAACCTGGCCTATTTCCCTAAAGGGTTTATTG
AGAATATGTTTTTCGTCTCAGCCAATCCCTGGGTGAGTTTCACCAGTTTTGATTTAAACGTGGCCAATAT
GGACAACTTCTTCGCCCCCGTTTTCACCATGGGCAAATATTATACGCAAGGCGACAAGGTGCTGATGCCG
CTGGCGATTCAGGTTCATCATGCCGTTTGTGATGGCTTCCATGTCGGCAGAATGCTTAATGAATTACAAC
AGTACTGCGATGAGTGGCAGGGCGGGGCGTAATTTTTTTAAGGCAGTTATTGGTGCCCTTAAACGCCTGG
TTGCTACGCCTGAATAAGTGATAATAAGCGGATGAATGGCAGAAATTCGAAAGCAAATTCGACCCGGTCG
TCGGTTCAGGGCAGGGTCGTTAAATAGCCGCTTATGTCTATTGCTGGTTTACCGGTTTATTGACTACCGG
AAGCAGTGTGACCGTGTGCTTCTCAAATGCCTGAGGCCAGTTTGCTCAGGCTCTCCCCGTGGAGGTAATA
ATTGACGATATGATCCTTTTTTTCTGATCAAAAAGTGCTCATCATTGGAAAACGTTCTTCGGGGCGAAAA
CTCTCAAGGATCTTACCGCTGTTGAGATCCAGTTCGATGTAACCCACTCGTGCACCCAACTGATCTTCAG
CATCTTTTACTTTCACCAGCGTTTCTGGGTGAGCAAAAACAGGAAGGCAAAATGCCGCAAAAAAGGGAAT
AAGGGCGACACGGAAATGTTGAATACTCATACTCTTCCTTTTTCAATATTATTGAAGCATTTATCAGGGT
TATTGTCTCATGAGCGGATACATATTTGAATGTATTTAGAAAAATAAACAAATAGGGGTTCCGCGCACAT
TTCCCCGAAAAGTGCCAC
Features (pLannotate 1.2.2; 16 found; start..end, strand, type, name):
     30..458     -  rep_origin     f1 ori (sequence partly withheld): f1 bacteriophage origin of replication; arrow indicates direction of (+) strand synthesis
    463..618     -  CDS            lacZα (fragment): LacZα fragment of β-galactosidase; lacZ fragment
    626..644     +  promoter       T7 promoter: promoter for bacteriophage T7 RNA polymerase
    653..724     -  misc_feature   MCS (fragment): pBluescript multiple cloning site
    725..965     +  promoter       U6 promoter: RNA polymerase III promoter for human U6 snRNA
   1033..1056    -  misc_feature   MCS (fragment): pBluescript multiple cloning site
   1069..1087    -  promoter       T3 promoter: promoter for bacteriophage T3 RNA polymerase
   1132..1148    -  protein_bind   lac operator: The lac repressor binds to the lac operator to inhibit transcription in E. coli. This inhibition can be relieved by adding lactose or isopropyl-β-D-thiogalactopyranoside (IPTG). lac repressor encoded by lacI
   1156..1186    -  promoter       lac promoter: promoter for the E. coli lac operon
   1201..1222    -  protein_bind   CAP binding site: CAP binding activates transcription in the presence of cAMP. E. coli catabolite activator protein
   1235..1327    -  CDS            lacI (fragment): lac repressor; lacI; The lac repressor binds to the lac operator to inhibit transcription in E. coli. This inhibition can be relieved by adding lactose or isopropyl-β-D-thiogalactopyranoside (IPTG).
   1510..2098    -  rep_origin     ori: high-copy-number ColE1/pMB1/pBR322/pUC origin of replication
   2318..2420    +  promoter       cat promoter: promoter of the E. coli cat gene encoding chloramphenicol acetyltransferase
   2421..3080    +  CDS            CmR: chloramphenicol acetyltransferase; cat; confers resistance to chloramphenicol
   3359..3568    -  CDS            AmpR (fragment): β-lactamase; bla; confers resistance to ampicillin, carbenicillin, and related antibiotics
   3569..3673    -  promoter       AmpR promoter: bla
