[The description below was written by a language model from this plasmid's Addgene catalogue record and pLannotate feature annotations shown in this document.]
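Description:
LbCas12a-DR-cr in PBCSK- is a small (about 3.7 kb) crRNA cloning and expression plasmid for CRISPR experiments with Lachnospiraceae bacterium Cas12a in mammalian cells. It is built on the pBCSK- phagemid backbone, a pBluescript-type vector that replicates in E. coli at high copy from a ColE1/pUC-family origin and is selected with chloramphenicol through a cat promoter-driven chloramphenicol acetyltransferase gene. The feature table also shows the usual backbone remnants: an f1 origin for single-stranded DNA production, a disrupted lacZα fragment with lac promoter, operator and CAP site, flanking T7 and T3 promoters, and a short β-lactamase fragment with its promoter, which is only a partial coding sequence and should not be expected to confer ampicillin resistance. No mammalian selection marker or nuclease gene is annotated, so Cas12a must be supplied from a separate source.

The payload sits within the split pBluescript multiple cloning site: a human U6 RNA polymerase III promoter followed by a 35 bp synthetic insert encoding the full-length LbCas12a direct repeat. Because Cas12a crRNAs carry the repeat at the 5′ end and the spacer at the 3′ end, target-specific guide sequences are added downstream of the repeat. According to the depositor's comments, this is done by ligating annealed oligonucleotide pairs with overhangs compatible with BbsI-generated ends, although the record lists the BbsI sites used to install the repeat itself as destroyed during cloning. The short repeat and cloning region are not separately annotated in the feature table. After transfection, U6 drives transcription of the complete crRNA, which directs LbCas12a to the chosen genomic site for editing.
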