Addgene plasmid #126641: LbCas12a-DR-cr in PBCSK-
Purpose: Cloning vector LbCas12a DR-crRNA for expression in mammalian cells
Depositing lab: Scot Wolfe. Publication: Enhanced Cas12a editing in mammalian cells and zebrafish. Liu P, Luk K, Shin M, Idrizi F, Kwok S, Roscoe B, Mintzer E, Suresh S, Morrison K, Frazao JB, Bolukbasi MF, Ponnienselvan K, Luban J, Zhu LJ, Lawson ND, Wolfe SA. Nucleic Acids Res. 2019 Mar 20. pii: 5403491. doi: 10.1093/nar/gkz184. PubMed 30892626.
Backbone
  Vector backbone: pBCSK-
  Backbone size w/o insert (bp): 3659
  Total vector size (bp): 3694
  Vector type: Mammalian Expression, CRISPR
Growth in bacteria
  Bacterial resistance: Chloramphenicol, 25 μg/mL
  Growth temperature: 37°C
  Growth strain: DH5alpha
  Copy number: High Copy
Gene/Insert
  Gene/Insert name: LbCas12a Full Length Direct Repeat crRNA
  Species: Synthetic
  Insert size (bp): 35
  Promoter: U6 Promoter
  Cloning method: Restriction Enzyme; 5′ cloning site BbsI (destroyed during cloning); 3′ cloning site BbsI (destroyed during cloning)
  Sequencing primers: 5′ U6; 3′ T3
Terms and licenses: Academic/Nonprofit Terms; Industry Terms: Not Available to Industry
Depositor comments: For cloning in crRNAs: 5p oligo needs AGAT on 5' end. 3p oligo needs AAAA on 5' end. Matches BbsI overhangs
How to cite: LbCas12a-DR-cr in PBCSK- was a gift from Scot Wolfe (Addgene plasmid # 126641 ; http://n2t.net/addgene:126641 ; RRID:Addgene_126641)
